>Addgene plasmid #57805 | tdminiSOG-MAP4-C-10 | addgene partial sequence | sequence record 132281 | SV40pA-R 5'-GAAATTTGTGATGCTATTGC-3'
NTAAGCTGCATAACAGTTAACAACAACAATTGCATTCATTTTATGTTTCAGGTTCAGGGGGAGGTGTGGG
AGGTTTTTTAAAGCAAGTAAAACCTCTACAAATGTGGTATGGCTGATTATGATCAGTTATCTAGATCCGG
TGGATCCCTATCCCACTTTGGCTTGGGCCTTCTCCTTGAAGTTCAACTTCTGACTTTCAATCTTGACATC
TCCTCCACCAGGCTTGTGCTTGATATTAGCTTTGGACCCACACTTGGAGGAGACCTTGGATATGTCCACT
TTCTTGTTCTGAATCTGAACATTGCCACATCCAGGGACATGCTTAATATTGTCCTTGGAAACACACTTGG
ATTGAATATGACTGTAGCTCACTTTTTTGGATACTATCTGGACTTTCCCAGCAGGCGGTTTCTGTGCACT
CGCAATGGAGCCGGCTGCTTTAGTGACTGCATTAGGTTCAGGCTTCCCAGCTGTGGTAGCTGCCTCTGTT
TTTTTCTCTACCTTGGCCCGGCCTCCTCCAGGCTGGTGTTTGATGTTTTCTGTAGAGCCGACCTTGGAGC
GAACACTCTTCAGGTCAGGGGCAGAAACAGTTGTGGCCAGGCGGCTCACCCTGGGAGCAGAGGAGCTAGG
CTTAGTGGAAGTGGGCTTCTTGTCCACAGAAAGAGCCCCAGAAGAGCGGCTAGGTGCAGACATGGGCTTG
ACTCGAGTGGAAGTCATCCCTGCTGGGGGTGCTGCCCCAGTGGGAGTGGTGTTTCTCTTCACAGAACTGG
CAGAGGTGGTCTTTGAGCGACTCAAGTCAGCTGAGGCAGACTTAGCAGTCATCCTTTTGACATCAGCAGG
TTTCCCCTCAGTCCTTGATGCTGGTTGGCCTCTTAGNCAGAGTTGTAGCTGGACTTCTACTACTTGGTCC
AGTGGAAACAANANTTGANGGGAGATGTGGCTTTTGAAACGGTTGGGGNGGTTTTANGGTCCAGGTTTGA
NGGNCTGGGGGCAAAN
