>Addgene plasmid #57805 | tdminiSOG-MAP4-C-10 | addgene partial sequence | sequence record 132282 | SV40pA-R 5'-GAAATTTGTGATGCTATTGC-3'
ACAACAACAATTGCATTCATTTTATGTTTCAGGTTCAGGGGGAGGTGTGGGAGGTTTTTTAAAGCAAGTA
AAACCTCTACAAATGTGGTATGGCTGATTATGATCAGTTATCTAGATCCGGTGGATCCCTATCCCACTTT
GGCTTGGGCCTTCTCCTTGAAGTTCAACTTCTGACTTTCAATCTTGACATCTCCTCCACCAGGCTTGTGC
TTGATATTAGCTTTGGACCCACACTTGGAGGAGACCTTGGATATGTCCACTTTCTTGTTCTGAATCTGAA
CATTGCCACATCCAGGGACATGCTTAATATTGTCCTTGGAAACACACTTGGATTGAATATGACTGTAGCT
CACTTTTTTGGATACTATCTGGACTTTCCCAGCAGGCGGTTTCTGTGCACTCGCAATGGAGCCGGCTGCT
TTAGTGACTGCATTAGGTTCAGGCTTCCCAGCTGTGGTAGCTGCCTCTGTTTTTTTCTCTACCTTGGCCC
GGCCTCCTCCAGGCTGGTGTTTGATGTTTTCTGTAGAGCCGACCTTGGAGCGAACACTCTTCAGGTCAGG
GGCAGAAACAGTTGTGGCCAGGCGGCTCACCCTGGGAGCAGAGGAGCTAGGCTTAGTGGAAGTGGGCTTC
TTGTCCACAGAAAGAGCCCCAGAAGAGCGGCTAGGTGCAGACATGGGCTTGACTCGAGTGGAAGTCATCC
CTGCTGGGGGTGCTGCCCCAGTGG
