[The description below was written by a language model from this plasmid's Addgene catalogue record.]
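Description:
tdminiSOG-MAP4-C-10 is a mammalian expression plasmid built on the tdminiSOG-C1 backbone (about 4.75 kb without insert), a C1-style fusion vector in which the tag sits upstream of the cloning site. It is maintained as a high-copy plasmid in E. coli under kanamycin selection and carries a neomycin resistance marker, so transfected mammalian cells can be selected with G418. The record does not list the origin of replication or give a feature table, so the finer architecture of the backbone is not documented here. The sequencing primer names suggest an SV40 polyadenylation signal downstream of the insert.

The payload is mouse MAP4 (microtubule-associated protein 4), expressed from the CMV promoter with tdminiSOG fused to its N terminus. The "C-10" in the name may denote a C-type fusion with a 10-residue linker, but the record does not state this, nor how the insert was cloned or whether it encodes full-length MAP4. miniSOG is a small flavin-binding fluorescent protein that emits green light and generates singlet oxygen on illumination; this can drive local polymerisation of diaminobenzidine into an electron-dense deposit. The "td" prefix indicates a tandem dimer form of the tag. Recorded excitation peaks are 448 and 473 nm, with emission peaks at 500 and 528 nm.

Because MAP4 binds microtubules, the fusion serves as a microtubule localisation marker. Its typical use is labelling the microtubule cytoskeleton in transfected mammalian cells for fluorescence imaging and, in line with the associated publication, for correlated light and electron microscopy.
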