Addgene plasmid #57805: tdminiSOG-MAP4-C-10
Purpose: Localization: Microtubules, Excitation: 448 / 473, Emission: 500 / 528
Depositing lab: Michael Davidson. Depositing organization: Florida State University, Tallahassee. Publication: A genetically encoded tag for correlated light and electron microscopy of intact cells, tissues, and organisms. Shu X, Lev-Ram V, Deerinck TJ, Qi Y, Ramko EB, Davidson MW, Jin Y, Ellisman MH, Tsien RY. PLoS Biol. 2011 Apr;9(4):e1001041. doi: 10.1371/journal.pbio.1001041. Epub 2011 Apr 5. PubMed 21483721.
Backbone
  Vector backbone: tdminiSOG-C1
  Backbone size w/o insert (bp): 4750
  Vector type: Mammalian Expression
  Selectable markers: Neomycin (select with G418)
Growth in bacteria
  Bacterial resistance: Kanamycin, 50 μg/mL
  Growth temperature: 37°C
  Growth strain: DH5alpha
  Copy number: High Copy
Gene/Insert
  Gene/Insert name: MAP4 (alt name: NM_008633.4)
  Species: M. musculus (mouse)
  Promoter: CMV
  Tag / fusion protein: tdminiSOG (N terminal on backbone)
  Cloning method: Unknown
  Sequencing primers: 5′ CMV-F; 3′ SV40pA-R
Terms and licenses: Academic/Nonprofit Terms; Industry Terms
Depositor comments: . Excitation = 448 / 473; Emission = 500 / 528
How to cite: tdminiSOG-MAP4-C-10 was a gift from Michael Davidson (Addgene plasmid # 57805 ; http://n2t.net/addgene:57805 ; RRID:Addgene_57805)
